>Addgene plasmid #159715 | pG20_Myc_Hyg | addgene full sequence | sequence record 333788 | Addgene NGS Result
GTCGCTGTATGTGTTTGTTTGAGATCTCATGTGAGCAAAAGGCCAGCAAAAGGCCAGGAACCGTAAAAAG
GCCGCGTTGCTGGCGTTTTTCCATAGGCTCCGCCCCCCTGACGAGCATCACAAAAATCGACGCTCAAGTC
AGAGGTGGCGAAACCCGACAGGACTATAAAGATACCAGGCGTTTCCCCCTGGAAGCTCCCTCGTGCGCTC
TCCTGTTCCGACCCTGCCGCTTACCGGATACCTGTCCGCCTTTCTCCCTTCGGGAAGCGTGGCGCTTTCT
CATAGCTCACGCTGTAGGTATCTCAGTTCGGTGTAGGTCGTTCGCTCCAAGCTGGGCTGTGTGCACGAAC
CCCCCGTTCAGCCCGACCGCTGCGCCTTATCCGGTAACTATCGTCTTGAGTCCAACCCGGTAAGACACGA
CTTATCGCCACTGGCAGCAGCCACTGGTAACAGGATTAGCAGAGCGAGGTATGTAGGCGGTGCTACAGAG
TTCTTGAAGTGGTGGCCTAACTACGGCTACACTAGAAGAACAGTATTTGGTATCTGCGCTCTGCTGAAGC
CAGTTACCTTCGGAAGAAGAGTTGGTAGCTCTTGATCCGGCAAACAAACCACCGCTGGTAGCGGTGGTTT
TTTTGTTTGCAAGCAGCAGATTACGCGCAGAAAAAAAGGATCTCAAGAAGATCCTTTGATCTTTTCTACG
GGGTCTGACGCTCAGTGGAACGAAAACTCACGTTAAGGGATTTTGGTCATGAGATTATCAAAAAGGATCT
TCACCTAGATCCTTTTAAATTAAAAATGAAGTTTTAAATCAATCTAAAGTATATATGTGTAACATTGGTC
TAGTGATTAGAAAAACTCATCGAGCATCAAATGAAACTGCAATTTATTCATATCAGGATTATCAATACCA
TATTTTTGAAAAAGCCGTTTCTGTAATGAAGGAGAAAACTCACCGAGGCAGTTCCATAGGATGGCAAGAT
CCTGGTATCGGTCTGCGATTCCGACTCGTCCAACATCAATACAACCTATTAATTTCCCCTCGTCAAAAAT
AAGGTTATCAAGTGAGAAATCACCATGAGTGACGACTGAATCCGGTGAGAATGGCAAAAGTTTATGCATT
TCTTTCCAGACTTGTTCAACAGGCCAGCCATTACGCTCGTCATCAAAATCACTCGCATCAACCAAACCGT
TATTCATTCGTGATTGCGCCTGAGCGAGACGAAATACGCGATCGCTGTTAAAAGGACAATTACAAACAGG
AATCGAATGCAACCGGCGCAGGAACACTGCCAGCGCATCAACAATATTTTCACCTGAATCAGGATATTCT
TCTAATACCTGGAATGCTGTTTTCCCTGGGATCGCAGTGGTGAGTAACCATGCATCATCAGGAGTACGGA
TAAAATGCTTGATGGTCGGAAGAGGCATAAATTCCGTCAGCCAGTTTAGTCTGACCATCTCATCTGTAAC
ATCATTGGCAACGCTACCTTTGCCATGTTTCAGAAACAACTCTGGCGCATCGGGCTTCCCATACAATCGG
TAGATTGTCGCACCTGATTGCCCGACATTATCGCGAGCCCATTTATACCCATATAAATCAGCATCCATGT
TGGAATTTAATCGCGGCCTTGAGCAAGACGTTTCCCGTTGAATATGGCTCATAACACCCCTTGTATTACT
GTTTATGTAAGCAGACAGTTTTATTGTTCATGATGATATATTTTTATCTTGTGCAATGTAACATCAGAGA
TTTTGAGACACAACGTGGCTTTGTTGAATAAATCGAACTTTTGCTGAGTTGAAGGATCAGATCACGCATC
TTCCCGACAACGCAGACCGTTCCGTGGCAAAGCAAAAGTTCAAAATCACCAACTGGTCCACCTACAACAA
AGCTCTCATCAACCGTGGCTCCCTCACTTTCTGGCTGGATGATGGGGCGATTCAGGCGATCCCCATCCAA
CAGCCCGCCGTCGAGCGGGCTTTTTTATCCCCGGAAGCCTGTGGATAGAGGGTAGTTATCCACGTGAAAC
CGCTAATGCCCCGCAAAGCCTTGATTCACGGGGCTTTCCGGCCCGCTCCAAAAACTATCCACGTGAAATC
GCTAATCAGGGTACGTGAAATCGCTAATCGGAGTACGTGAAATCGCTAATAAGGTCACGTGAAATCGCTA
ATCAAAAAGGCACGTGAGAACGCTAATAGCCCTTTCAGATCAACAGCTTGCAAACACCCCTCGCTCCGGC
AAGTAGTTACAGCAAGTAGTATGTTCAATTAGCTTTTCAATTATGAATATATATATCAATTATTGGTCGC
CCTTGGCTTGTGGACAATGCGCTACGCGCACCGGCTCCGCCCGTGGACAACCGCAAGCGGTTGCCCACCG
TCGAGCGCCTTTGCCCACAACCCGGCGGCCGGCCGCAACAGATCGTTTTATAAATTTTTTTTTTTGAAAA
AGAAAAAGCCCGAAAGGCGGCAACCTCTCGGGCTTCTGGATTTCCGATCCCCGGAATTAGATCTTGGCAG
GATATATTGTGGTGTAACGTTATCGATCTGGATTTTAGTACTGGATTTTGGTTTTAGGAATTAGAAATTT
TATTGATAGAAGTATTTTACAAATACAAATACATACTAAGGGTTTCTTATATGCTCAACACATGAGCGAA
ACCCTATAAGAACCCTAATTTCCCTTATCGGGAAACTACTCACACATTATTTATGGAGAAAATAGAGAGA
GATAGATTTGTAGAGAGAGACTGGTGATTTCAGCGTACCGAATTAATTCCTGAATCACTGCGACCGGCCC
TCCCGCGACCCAGCCGAGCGAGCTTAGCGAACTGTGGACGAGAACTGTGCCACCAAGCGTAAGGCCGTTC
TCTCGCATTTGCCTTGCTAGGCTCGCGCGAGTTGCTGGCTGAGGCGTTCTCGAAATCAGCTCTTGTTCGG
TCGGCATCTACTCTATTCCTTTGCCCTCGGACGAGTGCTGGGGCGTCGGTTTCCACTATCGGCGAGTACT
TCTACACAGCCATCGGTCCAGACGGCCGCGCTTCTGCGGGCGATTTGTGTACGCCCGACAGTCCCGGCTC
CGGATCGGACGATTGCGTCGCATCGACCCTGCGCCCAAGCTGCATCATCGAAATTGCCGTCAACCAAGCT
CTGATAGAGTTGGTCAAGACCAATGCGGAGCATATACGCCCGGAGCCTTGGCGATCCTGCAAGCTCCGGA
TGCCTCCGCTCGAAGTAGCGCGTCTGCTGCTCCATACAAGCCAACCACGGCCTCCAGAAGAAGATGTTGG
CGACCTCGTATTGGGAATCCCCGAACATCGCCTCGCTCCAGTCAATGACCGCTGTTATGCGGCCATTGTC
CGTCAGGACATTGTTGGAGCCGAAATCCGCGTGCACGAGGTGCCGGACTTCGGGGCAGTCCTCGGCCCAA
AGCATCAGCTCATCGAGAGCCTGCGCGACGGACGCACTGACGGTGTCGTCCATCACAGTTTGCCAGTGAT
ACACATGGGGATCAGCAATCGCGCATATGAAATCACGCCATGTAGTGTATTGACCGATTCCTTGCGGTCC
GAATGGGCCGAACCCGCTCGTCTGGCTAAGATCGGCCGCAGCGATAGCATCCATAGCCTCCGCGACCGGC
TGAAGAACAGCGGGCAGTTCGGTTTCAGGCAGGTCTTGCAACGTGACACCCTGTGCACGGCGGGAGATGC
AATAGGTCAGGCTCTCGCTGAACTCCCCAATGTCAAGCACTTCCGGAATCGGGAGCGCGGCCGATGCAAA
GTGCCGATAAACATAACGATCTTTGTAGAAACCATCGGCGCAGCTATTTACCCGCAGGACATATCCACGC
CCTCCTACATCGAAGCTGAAAGCACGAGATTCTTCGCCCTCCGAGAGCTGCATCAGGTCGGAGACGCTGT
CGAACTTTTCGATCAGAAACTTCTCGACAGACGTCGCGGTGAGTTCAGGCTTTTTCATAGGGGGGATCAG
CTTGGGCTGTCCTCTCCAAATGAAATGAACTTCCTTATATAGAGGAAGGGTCTTGCGAAGGATAGTGGGA
TTGTGCGTCATCCCTTACGTCAGTGGAGATGTCACATCAATCCACTTGCTTTGAAGTCGTGGTTGGAACG
ACTTCTTTTTCCACGATGCTCCTCGTGGGTGGGGGTCCATCTTTGGGACCACTGTCGGCAGAGGCATCTT
GAATGATAGCCTTTCCTTTATCGCAATGATGGCATTTGTAGGAGCCACCTTCCTTTTCTACTGTCCTTTC
GATGAAGTGACAGATAGCTGGGCAATGGAATCCGAGGAGGTTTCCCGAAATTACCCTTTGTTGAAAAGTC
TCAATAAAGCTTCGACGAGTCAGTAATAAACGGCGTCAAAGTGGTTGCAGCCGGCACACACGAGTCGTGT
TTATCAACTCAAAGCACAAATACTTTTCCTCAACCTAAAAATAAGGCAATTAGCCAAAAACAACTTTGCG
TGTAAACAACGCTCAATACACGTGTCATTTTATTATTAGCTATTGCTTCACCGCCTTAGCTTTCTCGTGA
CCTAGTCGTCCTCGTCTTTTCTTCTTCTTCTTCTATAAAACAATACCCAAAGACCTCTTCTTCTTCACAA
TTCAGATTTCAATTTCTCAAAATCTTAAAAACTTTCTCTCAATTCTCTCTACCGTGATCAAGGTAAATTT
CTGTGTTCCTTATTCTCTCAAAATCTTCGATTTTGTTTTCGTTCGATCCCAATTTCGTATATGTTCTTTG
GTTTAGATTCTGTTAATCTTAGATCGAAGACGATTTTCTGGGTTTGATCGTTAGATATCATCTTAATTCT
CGATTAGGGTTTCATAGATATCATCCGATTTGTTCAAATAATTTGAGTTTTGTCGAATAATTACTCTTCG
ATTTGTGATTTCTATCTAGATCTGGTGTTAGTTTCTAGTTTGTGCGATCGAATTTGTCGATTAATCTGAG
TTTTTCTGATTAACAGACTAGAGTTAACCGGGCTCAGGCCTGGCGCGCCACTAGTGGATCCATCGATAGT
ACTGTCGACCTCGAGGGTACCGCTCCCGGGGAGCAGAAGCTGATCTCGGAGGAAGACTTGTAAGAGCTCA
TATGAAGATGAAGATGAAATATTTGGTGTGTCAAATAAATAGCTTGTGTGCTTAAGTTTGTGTTTTTTTC
TTGGCTTGTTGTGTTATGAATTTGTGGCTTTTTCTAATATTAAATGAATGTAAGATCTCATTATAATGAA
TAAACAAATGTTTCTATAATCCATTGTGAATGTTTTGTTGGATCTCTTCTGCAGCATATAACTACTGTAT
GTGCTATGGTATGGACTATGGAATATGATTAAAGATAAGGAATTCAGATCGGCTGAGTGGCTCCTTCAAC
GTTGCGGTTCTGTCAGTTCCAAACGTAAAACGGCTTGTCCCGCGTCATCGGCGGGGGTCATAACGTGACT
CCCTTAATTCTCCGCTCATGATCAGATTGTCGTTTCCCGCCTTCAGTTTAAACTATCAGTGTTTGACAGG
ATATATTGGCGGGTAAACTAA
Features (pLannotate 1.2.2; 13 found; start..end, strand, type, name):
     88..676     -  rep_origin     ori: high-copy-number ColE1/pMB1/pBR322/pUC origin of replication
    847..1662    -  CDS            KanR: aminoglycoside phosphotransferase; aph(3')-Ia; confers resistance to kanamycin in bacteria or G418 (Geneticin®) in eukaryotes
   1847..1948    +  CDS            TRA2_ECOLX (fragment): Protein predicted: Swiss-Prot protein existence level 4. Required for transposition of transposon Tn903. From Escherichia coli.
   1953..2388    +  rep_origin     pSa ori: origin of replication from bacterial plasmid pSa
   2515..2537    +  misc_feature   LB T-DNA repeat: left border repeat from nopaline C58 T-DNA (truncated)
   2545..2721    -  polyA_signal   CaMV poly(A) signal: cauliflower mosaic virus polyadenylation signal
   2771..2935    -  CDS            yokD (fragment): YOKD_BACSU - Experimental evidence at protein level: Swiss-Prot protein existence level 1. May contribute to antibiotic resistance. From Bacillus subtilis (strain 168).
   2956..3978    -  CDS            hph: KHYB_ECOLX - Experimental evidence at protein level: Swiss-Prot protein existence level 1. The aminoglycoside phosphotransferases achieve inactivation of their antibiotic substrates by phosphorylation. Only phosphorylates hygromycin and closely related compounds such as demethyl analogs and destomycin. From Escherichia coli.
   3998..4343    -  promoter       CaMV 35S promoter: strong constitutive promoter from cauliflower mosaic virus
   4000..4046    -  promoter       minimal CaMV 35S promoter: minimal 35S promoter from cauliflower mosaic virus
   5111..5359    +  terminator     HSP terminator: efficient transcription terminator from the Arabidopsis thaliana heat shock protein 18.2 gene (Nagaya et al., 2010)
   5370..5400    -  promoter       NOS promoter (fragment): nopaline synthase promoter
   5524..5548    +  misc_feature   RB T-DNA repeat: right border repeat from nopaline C58 T-DNA
