[The description below was written by a language model from this plasmid's Addgene catalogue record and pLannotate feature annotations shown in this document.]
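Description:
pG20_Myc_Hyg is an empty pGREEN-based binary vector of 5,551 bp, intended as a cloning backbone for expressing proteins in plants. In E. coli it is maintained at high copy through a ColE1/pUC-type origin and selected with kanamycin via an aph(3')-Ia cassette. It also carries the pSa origin characteristic of the pGREEN family, which generally supports replication in Agrobacterium only when the replicase is supplied in trans by a helper plasmid. This arrangement keeps the binary vector small.

The T-DNA is bounded by nopaline C58-type left (truncated) and right border repeats. Next to the left border sits the plant selection cassette, on the reverse strand: a CaMV 35S promoter drives the hph hygromycin phosphotransferase gene, followed by a CaMV polyadenylation signal, so that transformed plant tissue can be selected on hygromycin. Toward the right border lies the expression cassette for the gene of interest, which ends in the Arabidopsis HSP18.2 terminator, an element known for efficient termination. The catalogue record states that the backbone supplies a C-terminal Myc epitope tag for detecting or immunoprecipitating the expressed protein. However, the feature table does not annotate the tag, the cloning site, or any promoter in the roughly 770 bp gap between the 35S promoter and the HSP terminator, so the record does not state which promoter drives the insert. A short NOS promoter fragment near the right border and small transposase- and yokD-like fragments appear to be remnants rather than functional parts. The vector belongs to an updated pGREEN suite designed for cost-effective plant cloning.
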