Addgene plasmid #159715: pG20_Myc_Hyg
Purpose: (Empty Backbone) pGREEN-based cloning construct for expression in planta
Depositing lab: Hans-Henning Kunz. Depositing organization: Washington State University. Publication: An updated pGREEN-based vector suite for cost-effective cloning in plant molecular biology. Pratt AI, Knoblauch J, Kunz HH. MicroPubl Biol. 2020 Oct 7;2020. doi: 10.17912/micropub.biology.000317. PubMed 33274321.
Backbone
  Vector backbone: pGREEN
  Backbone size (bp): 5551
  Vector type: Plant Expression
  Selectable markers: Hygromycin
  Tag / fusion protein: Myc (C terminal on backbone)
Growth in bacteria
  Bacterial resistance: Kanamycin, 50 μg/mL
  Growth temperature: 37°C
  Growth strain: DH5alpha
  Copy number: High Copy
Gene/Insert
  Gene/Insert name: None
  Tag / fusion protein: Myc (C terminal on backbone)
Terms and licenses: Academic/Nonprofit Terms; Industry Terms: Not Available to Industry
Depositor comments: Empty pGREEN expression vector for cloning; HSP terminator
How to cite: pG20_Myc_Hyg was a gift from Hans-Henning Kunz (Addgene plasmid # 159715 ; http://n2t.net/addgene:159715 ; RRID:Addgene_159715)
